>Addgene plasmid #230694 | AiP1693 - pAAV-AiE2368m-minBG-SYFP2-WPRE3-BGHpA | depositor full sequence | sequence record 453183 | Full Sequence
CCTGCAGGCAGCTGCGCGCTCGCTCGCTCACTGAGGCCGCCCGGGCGTCGGGCGACCTTTGGTCGCCCGG
CCTCAGTGAGCGAGCGAGCGCGCAGAGAGGGAGTGGCCAACTCCATCACTAGGGGTTCCTGCGGCCGCAC
GCGTTGTAAGAGTAATAATCGGAAAAATACAAAGAAATGAGCACAAACACAGAGGAGGTATAGAGGCTGG
TGATGGGGAAGGGAGAGCAGGTTGTCTAGGGGAGTCCACCACACACCTTGTTGATGAGAGCTGAGGCTCC
CTAGCCATCGGATCTGGGAACATGTCCCGATTCAGTGGAGCTTGGCAGGCCAGAGCTGTTTGGTGGATTG
TAGTCTGGCTGTTGTCTTCCACATTAAACATAATTGGCTGCAAATATCTATACCAGTGCAACACACATTG
CTTTGCAATAATTTGGTTAAAACACATTTCCATCAAAGTGCAGTCAACAAGAACAAACCCCACAATGAAC
CATCATCAACCTGCTGCATCTCTGTTGGGCTGTGATGAGGTAGCTACGAGAGACGGTGCGGGGAGGAAGA
ACACTGAATGGCCAGAGGCCCAGAGGGCTTTCTGTTGTGATCCAGCCCCAGATGCTGATGATCTGGCCTC
TTAGAGTGGGGGATGGAGGGATCATACCCGCTCGGGTAGAGGGAAGAAGTGGGATCACCCTGGAAGACTT
CGGAGCTCGGGCTGGGCATAAAAGTCAGGGCAGAGCCATCTATTGCTTACATTTGCTTCTGGGATCCAGA
TCTTTCGAAGCTAGCGCTACCGGTCGCCACCATGGTGAGCAAGGGCGAGGAGCTGTTCACCGGGGTGGTG
CCCATCCTGGTCGAGCTGGACGGCGACGTAAACGGCCACAAGTTCAGCGTGTCCGGCGAGGGCGAGGGCG
ATGCCACCTACGGCAAGCTGACCCTGAAGCTGATCTGCACCACCGGCAAGCTGCCCGTGCCCTGGCCCAC
CCTCGTGACCACCCTGGGCTACGGCGTGCAGTGCTTCGCCCGCTACCCCGACCACATGAAGCAGCACGAC
TTCTTCAAGTCCGCCATGCCCGAAGGCTACGTCCAGGAGCGCACCATCTTCTTCAAGGACGACGGCAACT
ACAAGACCCGCGCCGAGGTGAAGTTCGAGGGCGACACCCTGGTGAACCGCATCGAGCTGAAGGGCATCGA
CTTCAAGGAGGACGGCAACATCCTGGGGCACAAGCTGGAGTACAACTACAACAGCCACAACGTCTATATC
ACCGCCGACAAGCAGAAGAACGGCATCAAGGCCAACTTCAAGATCCGCCACAACATCGAGGACGGCGGCG
TGCAGCTCGCCGACCACTACCAGCAGAACACCCCCATCGGCGACGGCCCCGTGCTGCTGCCCGACAACCA
CTACCTGAGCTACCAGTCCAAGCTGAGCAAAGACCCCAACGAGAAGCGCGATCACATGGTCCTGCTGGAG
TTCGTGACCGCCGCCGGGATCACTCTCGGCATGGACGAGCTGTACAAGTAAGTCGACGGCGCGCCGCGGC
CGCGAATTCGATATCATAATCAACCTCTGGATTACAAAATTTGTGAAAGATTGACTGGTATTCTTAACTA
TGTTGCTCCTTTTACGCTATGTGGATACGCTGCTTTAATGCCTTTGTATCATGCTATTGCTTCCCGTATG
GCTTTCATTTTCTCCTCCTTGTATAAATCCTGGTTAGTTCTTGCCACGGCGGAACTCATCGCCGCCTGCC
TTGCCCGCTGCTGGACAGGGGCTCGGCTGTTGGGCACTGACAATTCCGTGGCTCGAGAGATCTTCGACTG
TGCCTTCTAGTTGCCAGCCATCTGTTGTTTGCCCCTCCCCCGTGCCTTCCTTGACCCTGGAAGGTGCCAC
TCCCACTGTCCTTTCCTAATAAAATGAGGAAATTGCATCGCATTGTCTGAGTAGGTGTCATTCTATTCTG
GGGGGTGGGGTGGGGCAGGACAGCAAGGGGGAGGATTGGGAAGACAATAGCAGGCATGAGATCTCACGTG
CGGACCGAGCGGCCGCAGGAACCCCTAGTGATGGAGTTGGCCACTCCCTCTCTGCGCGCTCGCTCGCTCA
CTGAGGCCGGGCGACCAAAGGTCGCCCGACGCCCGGGCTTTGCCCGGGCGGCCTCAGTGAGCGAGCGAGC
GCGCAGCTGCCTGCAGGGGCGCCTGATGCGGTATTTTCTCCTTACGCATCTGTGCGGTATTTCACACCGC
ATA
[142 nt withheld, positions 2244-2385]
C
[141 nt withheld, positions 2387-2527]
CCTTTGACGTTGGAGTCCACGTTCTTT
[37 nt withheld, positions 2555-2591]
ACCCTATCTCGGGCTATTCTTTTGATTTATAAGGGATTTTGCCGATTTCGGCCTATTGGTTAAAAAATGA
GCTGATTTAACAAAAATTTAACGCGAATTTTAACAAAATATTAACGTTTACAATTTTATGGTGCACTCTC
AGTACAATCTGCTCTGATGCCGCATAGTTAAGCCAGCCCCGACACCCGCCAACACCCGCTGACGCGCCCT
GACGGGCTTGTCTGCTCCCGGCATCCGCTTACAGACAAGCTGTGACCGTCTCCGGGAGCTGCATGTGTCA
GAGGTTTTCACCGTCATCACCGAAACGCGCGAGACGAAAGGGCCTCGTGATACGCCTATTTTTATAGGTT
AATGTCATGATAATAATGGTTTCTTAGACGTCAGGTGGCACTTTTCGGGGAAATGTGCGCGGAACCCCTA
TTTGTTTATTTTTCTAAATACATTCAAATATGTATCCGCTCATGAGACAATAACCCTGATAAATGCTTCA
ATAATATTGAAAAAGGAAGAGTATGAGTATTCAACATTTCCGTGTCGCCCTTATTCCCTTTTTTGCGGCA
TTTTGCCTTCCTGTTTTTGCTCACCCAGAAACGCTGGTGAAAGTAAAAGATGCTGAAGATCAGTTGGGTG
CACGAGTGGGTTACATCGAACTGGATCTCAACAGCGGTAAGATCCTTGAGAGTTTTCGCCCCGAAGAACG
TTTTCCAATGATGAGCACTTTTAAAGTTCTGCTATGTGGCGCGGTATTATCCCGTATTGACGCCGGGCAA
GAGCAACTCGGTCGCCGCATACACTATTCTCAGAATGACTTGGTTGAGTACTCACCAGTCACAGAAAAGC
ATCTTACGGATGGCATGACAGTAAGAGAATTATGCAGTGCTGCCATAACCATGAGTGATAACACTGCGGC
CAACTTACTTCTGACAACGATCGGAGGACCGAAGGAGCTAACCGCTTTTTTGCACAACATGGGGGATCAT
GTAACTCGCCTTGATCGTTGGGAACCGGAGCTGAATGAAGCCATACCAAACGACGAGCGTGACACCACGA
TGCCTGTAGCAATGGCAACAACGTTGCGCAAACTATTAACTGGCGAACTACTTACTCTAGCTTCCCGGCA
ACAATTAATAGACTGGATGGAGGCGGATAAAGTTGCAGGACCACTTCTGCGCTCGGCCCTTCCGGCTGGC
TGGTTTATTGCTGATAAATCTGGAGCCGGTGAGCGTGGGTCTCGCGGTATCATTGCAGCACTGGGGCCAG
ATGGTAAGCCCTCCCGTATCGTAGTTATCTACACGACGGGGAGTCAGGCAACTATGGATGAACGAAATAG
ACAGATCGCTGAGATAGGTGCCTCACTGATTAAGCATTGGTAACTGTCAGACCAAGTTTACTCATATATA
CTTTAGATTGATTTAAAACTTCATTTTTAATTTAAAAGGATCTAGGTGAAGATCCTTTTTGATAATCTCA
TGACCAAAATCCCTTAACGTGAGTTTTCGTTCCACTGAGCGTCAGACCCCGTAGAAAAGATCAAAGGATC
TTCTTGAGATCCTTTTTTTCTGCGCGTAATCTGCTGCTTGCAAACAAAAAAACCACCGCTACCAGCGGTG
GTTTGTTTGCCGGATCAAGAGCTACCAACTCTTTTTCCGAAGGTAACTGGCTTCAGCAGAGCGCAGATAC
CAAATACTGTCCTTCTAGTGTAGCCGTAGTTAGGCCACCACTTCAAGAACTCTGTAGCACCGCCTACATA
CCTCGCTCTGCTAATCCTGTTACCAGTGGCTGCTGCCAGTGGCGATAAGTCGTGTCTTACCGGGTTGGAC
TCAAGACGATAGTTACCGGATAAGGCGCAGCGGTCGGGCTGAACGGGGGGTTCGTGCACACAGCCCAGCT
TGGAGCGAACGACCTACACCGAACTGAGATACCTACAGCGTGAGCTATGAGAAAGCGCCACGCTTCCCGA
AGGGAGAAAGGCGGACAGGTATCCGGTAAGCGGCAGGGTCGGAACAGGAGAGCGCACGAGGGAGCTTCCA
GGGGGAAACGCCTGGTATCTTTATAGTCCTGTCGGGTTTCGCCACCTCTGACTTGAGCGTCGATTTTTGT
GATGCTCGTCAGGGGGGCGGAGCCTATGGAAAAACGCCAGCAACGCGGCCTTTTTACGGTTCCTGGCCTT
TTGCTGGCCTTTTGCTCACATGT
Features (pLannotate 1.2.2; 14 found; start..end, strand, type, name):
     12..39      +  repeat_region  AAV2 ITR (fragment): inverted terminal repeat of adeno-associated virus serotype 2 inverted
     68..95      +  repeat_region  AAV2 ITR (fragment): inverted terminal repeat of adeno-associated virus serotype 2 inverted
    802..1518    +  CDS            SYFP2: SYFP2 is a basic (constitutively fluorescent) yellow fluorescent protein published in 2006, derived from Aequorea victoria. It is reported to be a very rapidly-maturing monomer with moderate acid sensitivity.
   1558..1715    +  misc_feature   WPRE (fragment): woodchuck hepatitis virus posttranscriptional regulatory element
   1721..1801    +  misc_feature   WPRE (fragment): woodchuck hepatitis virus posttranscriptional regulatory element
   1818..1929    +  polyA_signal   bGH poly(A) signal: bovine growth hormone polyadenylation signal
   2047..2187    +  repeat_region  AAV2 ITR: inverted terminal repeat of adeno-associated virus serotype 2 inverted
   2192..2243    -  misc_feature   bom (fragment): basis of mobility region from pBR322
   2262..2642    +  rep_origin     M13 ori (sequence partly withheld): M13 bacteriophage origin of replication; arrow indicates direction of (+) strand synthesis
   2718..2767    -  misc_feature   bom (fragment): basis of mobility region from pBR322
   2869..2904    -  CDS            rop (fragment): Rop protein, which maintains plasmids at low copy number; rop
   2999..3103    +  promoter       AmpR promoter: bla
   3104..3964    +  CDS            AmpR: β-lactamase; bla; confers resistance to ampicillin, carbenicillin, and related antibiotics
   4135..4723    +  rep_origin     ori: high-copy-number ColE1/pMB1/pBR322/pUC origin of replication
