>Addgene plasmid #230694 | AiP1693 - pAAV-AiE2368m-minBG-SYFP2-WPRE3-BGHpA | addgene full sequence | sequence record 466194 | Addgene NGS Result
TCTGTTGGGCTGTGATGAGGTAGCTACGAGAGACGGTGCGGGGAGGAAGAACACTGAATGGCCAGAGGCC
CAGAGGGCTTTCTGTTGTGATCCAGCCCCAGATGCTGATGATCTGGCCTCTTAGAGTGGGGGATGGAGGG
ATCATACCCGCTCGGGTAGAGGGAAGAAGTGGGATCACCCTGGAAGACTTCGGAGCTCGGGCTGGGCATA
AAAGTCAGGGCAGAGCCATCTATTGCTTACATTTGCTTCTGGGATCCAGATCTTTCGAAGCTAGCGCTAC
CGGTCGCCACCATGGTGAGCAAGGGCGAGGAGCTGTTCACCGGGGTGGTGCCCATCCTGGTCGAGCTGGA
CGGCGACGTAAACGGCCACAAGTTCAGCGTGTCCGGCGAGGGCGAGGGCGATGCCACCTACGGCAAGCTG
ACCCTGAAGCTGATCTGCACCACCGGCAAGCTGCCCGTGCCCTGGCCCACCCTCGTGACCACCCTGGGCT
ACGGCGTGCAGTGCTTCGCCCGCTACCCCGACCACATGAAGCAGCACGACTTCTTCAAGTCCGCCATGCC
CGAAGGCTACGTCCAGGAGCGCACCATCTTCTTCAAGGACGACGGCAACTACAAGACCCGCGCCGAGGTG
AAGTTCGAGGGCGACACCCTGGTGAACCGCATCGAGCTGAAGGGCATCGACTTCAAGGAGGACGGCAACA
TCCTGGGGCACAAGCTGGAGTACAACTACAACAGCCACAACGTCTATATCACCGCCGACAAGCAGAAGAA
CGGCATCAAGGCCAACTTCAAGATCCGCCACAACATCGAGGACGGCGGCGTGCAGCTCGCCGACCACTAC
CAGCAGAACACCCCCATCGGCGACGGCCCCGTGCTGCTGCCCGACAACCACTACCTGAGCTACCAGTCCA
AGCTGAGCAAAGACCCCAACGAGAAGCGCGATCACATGGTCCTGCTGGAGTTCGTGACCGCCGCCGGGAT
CACTCTCGGCATGGACGAGCTGTACAAGTAAGTCGACGGCGCGCCGCGGCCGCGAATTCGATATCATAAT
CAACCTCTGGATTACAAAATTTGTGAAAGATTGACTGGTATTCTTAACTATGTTGCTCCTTTTACGCTAT
GTGGATACGCTGCTTTAATGCCTTTGTATCATGCTATTGCTTCCCGTATGGCTTTCATTTTCTCCTCCTT
GTATAAATCCTGGTTAGTTCTTGCCACGGCGGAACTCATCGCCGCCTGCCTTGCCCGCTGCTGGACAGGG
GCTCGGCTGTTGGGCACTGACAATTCCGTGGCTCGAGAGATCTTCGACTGTGCCTTCTAGTTGCCAGCCA
TCTGTTGTTTGCCCCTCCCCCGTGCCTTCCTTGACCCTGGAAGGTGCCACTCCCACTGTCCTTTCCTAAT
AAAATGAGGAAATTGCATCGCATTGTCTGAGTAGGTGTCATTCTATTCTGGGGGGTGGGGTGGGGCAGGA
CAGCAAGGGGGAGGATTGGGAAGACAATAGCAGGCATGAGATCTCACGTGCGGACCGAGCGGCCGCAGGA
ACCCCTAGTGATGGAGTTGGCCACTCCCTCTCTGCGCGCTCGCTCGCTCACTGAGGCCGGGCGACCAAAG
GTCGCCCGACGCCCGGGCTTTGCCCGGGCGGCCTCAGTGAGCGAGCGAGCGCGCAGCTGCCTGCAGGGGC
GCCTGATGCGGTATTTTCTCCTTACGCATCTGTGCGGTATTTCACACCGCATA
[95 nt withheld, positions 1734-1828]
T
[46 nt withheld, positions 1830-1875]
C
[141 nt withheld, positions 1877-2017]
CCTTTGACGTTGGAGTCCACGTTCTTT
[37 nt withheld, positions 2045-2081]
ACTCTATCTCGGGCTATTCTTTTGATTTATAAGGGATTTTGCCGATTTCGGTCTATTGGTTAAAAAATGA
GCTGATTTAACAAAAATTTAACGCGAATTTTAACAAAATATTAACGTTTACAATTTTATGGTGCACTCTC
AGTACAATCTGCTCTGATGCCGCATAGTTAAGCCAGCCCCGACACCCGCCAACACCCGCTGACGCGCCCT
GACGGGCTTGTCTGCTCCCGGCATCCGCTTACAGACAAGCTGTGACCGTCTCCGGGAGCTGCATGTGTCA
GAGGTTTTCACCGTCATCACCGAAACGCGCGAGACGAAAGGGCCTCGTGATACGCCTATTTTTATAGGTT
AATGTCATGATAATAATGGTTTCTTAGACGTCAGGTGGCACTTTTCGGGGAAATGTGCGCGGAACCCCTA
TTTGTTTATTTTTCTAAATACATTCAAATATGTATCCGCTCATGAGACAATAACCCTGATAAATGCTTCA
ATAATATTGAAAAAGGAAGAGTATGAGTATTCAACATTTCCGTGTCGCCCTTATTCCCTTTTTTGCGGCA
TTTTGCCTTCCTGTTTTTGCTCACCCAGAAACGCTGGTGAAAGTAAAAGATGCTGAAGATCAGTTGGGTG
CACGAGTGGGTTACATCGAACTGGATCTCAACAGCGGTAAGATCCTTGAGAGTTTTCGCCCCGAAGAACG
TTTTCCAATGATGAGCACTTTTAAAGTTCTGCTATGTGGCGCGGTATTATCCCGTATTGACGCCGGGCAA
GAGCAACTCGGTCGCCGCATACACTATTCTCAGAATGACTTGGTTGAGTACTCACCAGTCACAGAAAAGC
ATCTTACGGATGGCATGACAGTAAGAGAATTATGCAGTGCTGCCATAACCATGAGTGATAACACTGCGGC
CAACTTACTTCTGACAACGATCGGAGGACCGAAGGAGCTAACCGCTTTTTTGCACAACATGGGGGATCAT
GTAACTCGCCTTGATCGTTGGGAACCGGAGCTGAATGAAGCCATACCAAACGACGAGCGTGACACCACGA
TGCCTGTAGCAATGGCAACAACGTTGCGCAAACTATTAACTGGCGAACTACTTACTCTAGCTTCCCGGCA
ACAATTAATAGACTGGATGGAGGCGGATAAAGTTGCAGGACCACTTCTGCGCTCGGCCCTTCCGGCTGGC
TGGTTTATTGCTGATAAATCTGGAGCCGGTGAGCGTGGGTCTCGCGGTATCATTGCAGCACTGGGGCCAG
ATGGTAAGCCCTCCCGTATCGTAGTTATCTACACGACGGGGAGTCAGGCAACTATGGATGAACGAAATAG
ACAGATCGCTGAGATAGGTGCCTCACTGATTAAGCATTGGTAACTGTCAGACCAAGTTTACTCATATATA
CTTTAGATTGATTTAAAACTTCATTTTTAATTTAAAAGGATCTAGGTGAAGATCCTTTTTGATAATCTCA
TGACCAAAATCCCTTAACGTGAGTTTTCGTTCCACTGAGCGTCAGACCCCGTAGAAAAGATCAAAGGATC
TTCTTGAGATCCTTTTTTTCTGCGCGTAATCTGCTGCTTGCAAACAAAAAAACCACCGCTACCAGCGGTG
GTTTGTTTGCCGGATCAAGAGCTACCAACTCTTTTTCCGAAGGTAACTGGCTTCAGCAGAGCGCAGATAC
CAAATACTGTTCTTCTAGTGTAGCCGTAGTTAGGCCACCACTTCAAGAACTCTGTAGCACCGCCTACATA
CCTCGCTCTGCTAATCCTGTTACCAGTGGCTGCTGCCAGTGGCGATAAGTCGTGTCTTACCGGGTTGGAC
TCAAGACGATAGTTACCGGATAAGGCGCAGCGGTCGGGCTGAACGGGGGGTTCGTGCACACAGCCCAGCT
TGGAGCGAACGACCTACACCGAACTGAGATACCTACAGCGTGAGCTATGAGAAAGCGCCACGCTTCCCGA
AGGGAGAAAGGCGGACAGGTATCCGGTAAGCGGCAGGGTCGGAACAGGAGAGCGCACGAGGGAGCTTCCA
GGGGGAAACGCCTGGTATCTTTATAGTCCTGTCGGGTTTCGCCACCTCTGACTTGAGCGTCGATTTTTGT
GATGCTCGTCAGGGGGGCGGAGCCTATGGAAAAACGCCAGCAACGCGGCCTTTTTACGGTTCCTGGCCTT
TTGCTGGCCTTTTGCTCACATGTCCTGCAGGCAGCTGCGCGCTCGCTCGCTCACTGAGGCCGCCCGGGCG
TCGGGCGACCTTTGGTCGCCCGGCCTCAGTGAGCGAGCGAGCGCGCAGAGAGGGAGTGGCCAACTCCATC
ACTAGGGGTTCCTGCGGCCGCACGCGTTGTAAGAGTAATAATCGGAAAAATACAAAGAAATGAGCACAAA
CACAGAGGAGGTATAGAGGCTGGTGATGGGGAAGGGAGAGCAGGTTGTCTAGGGGAGTCCACCACACACC
TTGTTGATGAGAGCTGAGGCTCCCTAGCCATCGGATCTGGGAACATGTCCCGATTCAGTGGAGCTTGGCA
GGCCAGAGCTGTTTGGTGGATTGTAGTCTGGCTGTTGTCTTCCACATTAAACATAATTGGCTGCAAATAT
CTATACCAGTGCAACACACATTGCTTTGCAATAATTTGGTTAAAACACATTTCCATCAAAGTGCAGTCAA
CAAGAACAAACCCCACAATGAACCATCATCAACCTGCTGCATC
Features (pLannotate 1.2.2; 14 found; start..end, strand, type, name):
    292..1008    +  CDS            SYFP2: SYFP2 is a basic (constitutively fluorescent) yellow fluorescent protein published in 2006, derived from Aequorea victoria. It is reported to be a very rapidly-maturing monomer with moderate acid sensitivity.
   1048..1205    +  misc_feature   WPRE (fragment): woodchuck hepatitis virus posttranscriptional regulatory element
   1211..1291    +  misc_feature   WPRE (fragment): woodchuck hepatitis virus posttranscriptional regulatory element
   1308..1419    +  polyA_signal   bGH poly(A) signal: bovine growth hormone polyadenylation signal
   1537..1677    +  repeat_region  AAV2 ITR: inverted terminal repeat of adeno-associated virus serotype 2 inverted
   1682..1733    -  misc_feature   bom (fragment): basis of mobility region from pBR322
   1752..2207    +  rep_origin     f1 ori (sequence partly withheld): f1 bacteriophage origin of replication; arrow indicates direction of (+) strand synthesis
   2208..2257    -  misc_feature   bom (fragment): basis of mobility region from pBR322
   2359..2394    -  CDS            rop (fragment): Rop protein, which maintains plasmids at low copy number; rop
   2489..2593    +  promoter       AmpR promoter: bla
   2594..3454    +  CDS            AmpR: β-lactamase; bla; confers resistance to ampicillin, carbenicillin, and related antibiotics
   3625..4213    +  rep_origin     ori: high-copy-number ColE1/pMB1/pBR322/pUC origin of replication
   4286..4313    +  repeat_region  AAV2 ITR (fragment): inverted terminal repeat of adeno-associated virus serotype 2 inverted
   4342..4369    +  repeat_region  AAV2 ITR (fragment): inverted terminal repeat of adeno-associated virus serotype 2 inverted
