[The description below was written by a language model from this plasmid's Addgene catalogue record and pLannotate feature annotations shown in this document.]
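Description:
AiP1693 - pAAV-AiE2368m-minBG-SYFP2-WPRE3-BGHpA is an AAV transfer plasmid of 4,784 nt built on a pAAV2 backbone, intended for packaging a reporter genome into recombinant adeno-associated virus for delivery to brain tissue. In bacteria it is maintained through a high-copy ColE1/pUC-type origin and selected with ampicillin via the bla gene and its native promoter. The backbone also carries a filamentous phage origin (annotated as f1 in one sequence record and M13 in the other) along with small remnants of pBR322 bom and rop. The two sequence records, one from the depositor and one from repository sequencing, are the same length and show the same feature order with different start coordinates.

Between the AAV2 inverted terminal repeats, which provide the signals for genome replication and encapsidation, sits a simple enhancer-reporter cassette. According to the name and catalogue fields, the AiE2368m enhancer is placed upstream of a minimal beta-globin promoter (minBG), which has little activity on its own and so makes expression depend on the enhancer. Neither element is picked up by the automated annotation, but an unannotated stretch between the left ITR and the reporter is where they would lie. The cassette drives SYFP2, a rapidly maturing monomeric yellow fluorescent protein derived from Aequorea victoria, followed by WPRE3, a shortened woodchuck hepatitis virus posttranscriptional element (seen as two WPRE fragments) that boosts transcript expression while saving packaging space, and the bovine growth hormone polyadenylation signal. One ITR is annotated in full and the other only as short fragments. The construct is used to label specific brain cell populations and assess the enhancer's specificity. The record does not state which populations AiE2368m targets.
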