Addgene plasmid #230694: AiP1693 - pAAV-AiE2368m-minBG-SYFP2-WPRE3-BGHpA
Purpose: AiE2368m is an enhancer sequence, designed to drive AAV-mediated transgene expression in specific populations of brain cells
Depositing lab: Allen Institute for Brain Science & Bosiljka Tasic. Depositing organization: Allen Institute. Publication: A suite of enhancer AAVs and transgenic mouse lines for genetic access to cortical cell types. Ben-Simon Y, Hooper M, Narayan S, Daigle TL, Dwivedi D, Way SW, Oster A, Stafford DA, Mich JK, Taormina MJ, Martinez RA, Opitz-Araya X, Roth JR, Alexander JR, Allen S, Amster A, Arbuckle J, Ayala A, Baker PM, Bakken TE, Barcelli T, Barta S, Bendrick J, Bertagnolli D, Bielstein C, Bishwakarma P, Bowlus J, Boyer G, Brouner K, Casian B, Casper T, Chakka AB, Chakrabarty R, Chance RK, Chavan S, Clark M, Colbert K, Collman F, Daniel S, Departee M, DiValentin P, Donadio N, Dotson N, Egdorf T, Fliss T, Gabitto M, Garcia J, Gary A, Gasperini M, Gloe J, Goldy J, Gore BB, Graybuck L, Greisman N, Haeseleer F, Halterman C, Haradon Z, Hastings SD, Helback O, Ho W, Hockemeyer D, Huang C, Huff S, Hunker A, Johansen N, Jones D, Juneau Z, Kalmbach B, Kannan M, Khem S, Kussick E, Kutsal R, Larsen R, Lee C, Lee AY, Leibly M, Lenz GH, Li S, Liang E, Lusk N, Madigan Z, Malloy J, Malone J, McCue R, Melchor J, Mollenkopf T, Moosman S, Morin E, Newman D, Ng L, Ngo K, Omstead V, Otto S, Oyama A, Pena N, Pham T, Phillips E, Pom CA, Potekhina L, Ransford S, Ray PL, Rette D, Reynoldson C, Rimorin C, Rocha D, Ruiz A, Sanchez REA, Sawyer L, Sedeno-Cortes A, Sevigny JP, Shapovalova N, Shepard N, Shulga L, Sigler AR, Siverts L, Soliman S, Somasundaram S, Staats B, Stewart K, Szelenyi E, Tieu M, Trader C, Tran A, van Velthoven CTJ, Walker M, Wang Y, Weed N, Wirthlin M, Wood T, Wynalda B, Yao Z, Zhou T, Ariza J, Dee N, Reding M, Ronellenfitch K, Mufti S, Sunkin SM, Smith KA, Esposito L, Waters J, Thyagarajan B, Yao S, Lein ES, Zeng H, Levi BP, Ngai J, Ting JT, Tasic B. Cell. 2025 May 16:S0092-8674(25)00513-6. doi: 10.1016/j.cell.2025.05.002. PubMed 40403729.
Backbone
  Vector backbone: pAAV2
  Vector type: AAV
Growth in bacteria
  Bacterial resistance: Ampicillin, 100 μg/mL
  Growth temperature: 37°C
  Growth strain: NEB Stable
  Copy number: High Copy
Gene/Insert
  Gene/Insert name: SYFP2
  Species: Synthetic
  Promoter: minBG
  Cloning method: Gibson Cloning
Terms and licenses: Academic/Nonprofit Terms; Industry Terms: Not Available to Industry
How to cite: AiP1693 - pAAV-AiE2368m-minBG-SYFP2-WPRE3-BGHpA was a gift from Allen Institute for Brain Science & Bosiljka Tasic (Addgene plasmid # 230694 ; http://n2t.net/addgene:230694 ; RRID:Addgene_230694)
